>Addgene plasmid #171208 | pAAP2 | addgene full sequence | sequence record 335799 | Addgene NGS Result
CCGACACCATCGAATGGTGCAAAACCTTTCGCGGTATGGCATGATAGCGCCCGGAAGAGAGTCAATTCAG
GGTGGTGAATGTGAAACCAGTAACGTTATACGATGTCGCAGAGTATGCCGGTGTCTCTTATCAGACCGTT
TCCCGCGTGGTGAACCAGGCCAGCCACGTTTCTGCGAAAACGCGGGAAAAAGTGGAAGCGGCGATGGCGG
AGCTGAATTACATTCCCAACCGCGTGGCACAACAACTGGCGGGCAAACAGTCGTTGCTGATTGGCGTTGC
CACCTCCAGTCTGGCCCTGCACGCGCCGTCGCAAATTGTCGCGGCGATTAAATCTCGCGCCGATCAACTG
GGTGCCAGCGTGGTGGTGTCGATGGTAGAACGAAGCGGCGTCGAAGCCTGTAAAGCGGCGGTGCACAATC
TTCTCGCGCAACGCGTCAGTGGGCTGATCATTAACTATCCGCTGGATGACCAGGATGCCATTGCTGTGGA
AGCTGCCTGCACTAATGTTCCGGCGTTATTTCTTGATGTCTCTGACCAGACACCCATCAACAGTATTATT
TTCTCCCATGAAGACGGTACGCGACTGGGCGTGGAGCATCTGGTCGCATTGGGTCACCAGCAAATCGCGC
TGTTAGCGGGCCCATTAAGTTCTGTCTCGGCGCGTCTGCGTCTGGCTGGCTGGCATAAATATCTCACTCG
CAATCAAATTCAGCCGATAGCGGAACGGGAAGGCGACTGGAGTGCCATGTCCGGTTTTCAACAAACCATG
CAAATGCTGAATGAGGGCATCGTTCCCACTGCGATGCTGGTTGCCAACGATCAGATGGCGCTGGGCGCAA
TGCGCGCCATTACCGAGTCCGGGCTGCGCGTTGGTGCGGATATCTCAGTAGTGGGATACGACGATACCGA
AGACAGCTCATGTTATATCCCGCCGTTAACCACCATCAAACAGGATTTTCGCCTGCTGGGGCAAACCAGC
GTGGACCGCTTGCTGCAACTCTCTCAGGGCCAGGCGGTGAAGGGCAATCAGCTGTTGCCCGTCTCACTGG
TGAAAAGAAAAACCACCCTGGCGCCCAATACGCAAACCGCCTCTCCCCGCGCGTTGGCCGATTCATTAAT
GCAGCTGGCACGACAGGTTTCCCGACTGGAAAGCGGGCAGTGAGCGCAACGCAATTAATGTAAGTTAGCT
CACTCATTAGGCACAATTCTCATGTTTGACAGCTTATCATCGACTGCACGGTGCACCAATGCTTCTGGCG
TCAGGCAGCCATCGGAAGCTGTGGTATGGCTGTGCAGGTCGTAAATCACTGCATAATTCGTGTCGCTCAA
GGCGCACTCCCGTTCTGGATAATGTTTTTTGCGCCGACATCATAACGGTTCTGGCAAATATTCTGAAATG
AGCTGTTGACAATTAATCATCGGCTCGTATAATGTGTGGAATTGTGAGCGGATAACAATTTCACACAGGA
AACAGCCAGTCCGTTTAGGTGTTTTCACGAGCACTTCACCAACAAGGACCATAGCATATGAAAATCGAAG
AAGGTAAACTGGTAATCTGGATTAACGGCGATAAAGGCTATAACGGTCTCGCTGAAGTCGGTAAGAAATT
CGAGAAAGATACCGGAATTAAAGTCACCGTTGAGCATCCGGATAAACTGGAAGAGAAATTCCCACAGGTT
GCGGCAACTGGCGATGGCCCTGACATTATCTTCTGGGCACACGACCGCTTTGGTGGCTACGCTCAATCTG
GCCTGTTGGCTGAAATCACCCCGGACAAAGCGTTCCAGGACAAGCTGTATCCGTTTACCTGGGATGCCGT
ACGTTACAACGGCAAGCTGATTGCTTACCCGATCGCTGTTGAAGCGTTATCGCTGATTTATAACAAAGAT
CTGCTGCCGAACCCGCCAAAAACCTGGGAAGAGATCCCGGCGCTGGATAAAGAACTGAAAGCGAAAGGTA
AGAGCGCGCTGATGTTCAACCTGCAAGAACCGTACTTCACCTGGCCGCTGATTGCTGCTGACGGGGGTTA
TGCGTTCAAGTATGAAAACGGCAAGTACGACATTAAAGACGTGGGCGTGGATAACGCTGGCGCGAAAGCG
GGTCTGACCTTCCTGGTTGACCTGATTAAAAACAAACACATGAATGCAGACACCGATTACTCCATCGCAG
AAGCTGCCTTTAATAAAGGCGAAACAGCGATGACCATCAACGGCCCGTGGGCATGGTCCAACATCGACAC
CAGCAAAGTGAATTATGGTGTAACGGTACTGCCGACCTTCAAGGGTCAACCATCCAAACCGTTCGTTGGC
GTGCTGAGCGCAGGTATTAACGCCGCCAGTCCGAACAAAGAGCTGGCAAAAGAGTTCCTCGAAAACTATC
TGCTGACTGATGAAGGTCTGGAAGCGGTTAATAAAGACAAACCGCTGGGTGCCGTAGCGCTGAAGTCTTA
CGAGGAAGAGTTGGCGAAAGATCCACGTATTGCCGCCACTATGGAAAACGCCCAGAAAGGTGAAATCATG
CCGAACATCCCGCAGATGTCCGCTTTCTGGTATGCCGTGCGTACTGCGGTGATCAACGCCGCCAGCGGTC
GTCAGACTGTCGATGAAGCCCTGAAAGACGCGCAGACTAATTCGAGCTCGAACAACAACAACAATAACAA
TAACAACAACCTCGGGCACCACCACCACCACCACGAAAACCTGTACTTCCAAGGCGCAGGCTTAATGGAA
GCAAACAAACGACAAATTGTGGAGGTCGATGGGATTAAGTCCTACTTTTTCCCCCATCTCGCCCATTACC
TCGCGAGCAATGACGAGCTGTTGGTCAACAACATAGCACAGGCGAACAAGCTTGCAGCTTTCGTCTTGGG
AGCCACCGACAAACGCCCAAGCAATGAAGAAATTGCGGAGATGATCCTGCCAAATGACTCCAGTGCCTAC
GTGCTTGCTGCTGGCATGGACGTTTGCCTTATTCTCGGGGATGACTTCCGACCAAAGTTCGATTCTGGCG
CTGAGAAGCTGAGTCAGCTTGGACAAGCTCATGATTTGGCTCCAATCATCGATGATGAAAAGAAAATCTC
GATGCTCGCCCGAAAAACAAAGCTAAAGAAGTCGAATGACGCCAAGATTCTGCAAGTCTTGCTCAAAGTT
CTCGGTGCGGAAGAAGCGGAAGAGAAGTTTGTCGAGCTCTCGGAACTGTCGAGCGCCTTGGATCTTGATT
TCGACGTCTATGTCTTGGCAAAACTGCTTGGATTTGCATCGGAGGAGCTCCAGGAAGAAATTGAAATCAT
CCGTGACAACGTCACAGATGCGTTTGAGGCCTGCAAGCCGTTGTTGAAGAAGCTGATGATCGAGGGACCG
AAGATTGATTCTGTGGACCCATTCACCCAACTTCTGTTAACTCCACAAGAAGAATCTATCGAAAAAGCTG
TATCCCACATCGTTGCTCGCTTCGAAGAAGCCAGCGCCGTCGAGGATGATGAATCACTCGTCCTGAAATC
TCAGCTAGGATATCAATTGATTTTCCTCGTCGTTCGCTCACTTGCTGATGGAAAGCGTGATGCTTCCAGG
ACAATCCAATCGTTGATGCCGTCGAGTGTCCGAGCGGAAGTGTTTCCCGGATTGCAACGGAGTGTTTTCA
AAAGTGCCGTGTTCCTCGCAAGCCATATCATTCAAGTCTTTTTGGGATCCATGAAGTCATTCGAGGATTG
GGCGTTTGTTGGCCTCGCTGAAGACTTGGAGAGCACGTGGAGAAGAAGAGCAATCGCTGAATTGCTGAAA
AAGTTCAGAATCTCTGTTCTCGAGCAGTGCTTTTCTCAACCAATCCCACTGCTCCCTCAAAGCGAGTTGA
ACAACGAAACTGTCATCGAGAATGTGAATAATGCTCTCCAATTTGCATTGTGGATCACAGAGTTCTACGG
ATCGGAGAGTGAGAAGAAATCACTCAATCAGCTTCAATTCCTAAGCCCAAAATCCAAGAATCTTCTTGTT
GATAGCTTCAAAAAGTTCGCCCAAGGACTGGATTCTAAAGATCACGTGAATCGTATCATTGAATCTCTGG
AGAAGAGCAGTTCGTCGGAACCTTCTGCAACTGCAAAACAGACCACAACTTCCAATGGACCGACCACCGT
CTCTACTGCAGCTCAAGTAGTAACTGTTGAAAAGATGCCATTCAGTCGTCAAACGATTCCATGTGAAGGA
ACAGACTTGGCGAATGTGCTCAATTCTGCAAAGATCATCGGAGAAAGTGTTACCGTGGCTGCCCATGATG
TCATTCCGGAGAAACTAAATGCGGAGAAGAATGACAATACTCCATCAACTGCCTCACCTGTTCAATTTTC
TAGCGATGGTTGGGATTCTCCGACAAAATCTGTTGCTCTGCCACCGAAGATCTCGACTTTGGAGGAAGAA
CAAGAAGAAGATACAACGATCACCAAGGTTTCTCCGCAACCACAAGAACGAACTGGAACCGCATGGGGAT
CAGGCGATGCGACTCCAGTGCCTCTTGCTACTCCGGTTAACGAATACAAAGTTAGTGGGTTCGGCGCTGC
GCCAGTCGCTTCGGGATTCGGACAGTTTGCCAGCAGCAACGGAACGTCTGGAAGAGGCTCTTATGGAGGT
GGTCGCGGTGGCGATCGTGGAGGAAGAGGAGCATACGGTGGCGATCGTGGACGTGGAGGTTCCGGAGATG
GATCTCGTGGATATCGTGGTGGTGATCGAGGAGGACGCGGAAGTTACGGCGAAGGATCTCGTGGTTACCA
GGGAGGACGTGCCGGATTCTTTGGTGGATCCCGTGGAGGTTCCTAAGACCCAGCTTTCTTGTACAAAGTG
GTGATATTTCAGAATTCGGATCCTCTAGAGTCGACCTGCAGGCAAGCTTGGCACTGGCCGTCGTTTTACA
ACGTCGTGACTGGGAAAACCCTGGCGTTACCCAACTTAATCGCCTTGCAGCACATCCCCCTTTCGCCAGC
TGGCGTAATAGCGAAGAGGCCCGCACCGATCGCCCTTCCCAACAGTTGCGCAGCCTGAATGGCGAATGGC
AGCTTGGCTGTTTTGGCGGATGAGATAAGATTTTCAGCCTGATACAGATTAAATCAGAACGCAGAAGCGG
TCTGATAAAACAGAATTTGCCTGGCGGCAGTAGCGCGGTGGTCCCACCTGACCCCATGCCGAACTCAGAA
GTGAAACGCCGTAGCGCCGATGGTAGTGTGGGGTCTCCCCATGCGAGAGTAGGGAACTGCCAGGCATCAA
ATAAAACGAAAGGCTCAGTCGAAAGACTGGGCCTTTCGTTTTATCTGTTGTTTGTCGGTGAACGCTCTCC
TGAGTAGGACAAATCCGCCGGGAGCGGATTTGAACGTTGCGAAGCAACGGCCCGGAGGGTGGCGGGCAGG
ACGCCCGCCATAAACTGCCAGGCATCAAATTAAGCAGAAGGCCATCCTGACGGATGGCCTTTTTGCGTTT
CTACAAACTCTTTTGTTTATTTTTCTAAATACATTCAAATATGTATCCGCTCATGAGACAATAACCCTGA
TAAATGCTTCAATAATATTGAAAAAGGAAGAGTATGAGTATTCAACATTTCCGTGTCGCCCTTATTCCCT
TTTTTGCGGCATTTTGCCTTCCTGTTTTTGCTCACCCAGAAACGCTGGTGAAAGTAAAAGATGCTGAAGA
TCAGTTGGGTGCACGAGTGGGTTACATCGAACTGGATCTCAACAGCGGTAAGATCCTTGAGAGTTTTCGC
CCCGAAGAACGTTTCCCAATGATGAGCACTTTTAAAGTTCTGCTATGTGGCGCGGTATTATCCCGTGTTG
ACGCCGGGCAAGAGCAACTCGGTCGCCGCATACACTATTCTCAGAATGACTTGGTTGAGTACTCACCAGT
CACAGAAAAGCATCTTACGGATGGCATGACAGTAAGAGAATTATGCAGTGCTGCCATAACCATGAGTGAT
AACACTGCGGCCAACTTACTTCTGACAACGATCGGAGGACCGAAGGAGCTAACCGCTTTTTTGCACAACA
TGGGGGATCATGTAACTCGCCTTGATCGTTGGGAACCGGAGCTGAATGAAGCCATACCAAACGACGAGCG
TGACACCACGATGCCTGTAGCAATGGCAACAACGTTGCGCAAACTATTAACTGGCGAACTACTTACTCTA
GCTTCCCGGCAACAATTAATAGACTGGATGGAGGCGGATAAAGTTGCAGGACCACTTCTGCGCTCGGCCC
TTCCGGCTGGCTGGTTTATTGCTGATAAATCTGGAGCCGGTGAGCGTGGGTCTCGCGGTATCATTGCAGC
ACTGGGGCCAGATGGTAAGCCCTCCCGTATCGTAGTTATCTACACGACGGGGAGTCAGGCAACTATGGAT
GAACGAAATAGACAGATCGCTGAGATAGGTGCCTCACTGATTAAGCATTGGTAACTGTCAGACCAAGTTT
ACTCATATATACTTTAGATTGATT
[38 nt withheld, positions 6465-6502]
A
[37 nt withheld, positions 6504-6540]
ATTTTGTTAAAATTCGCGTTAAATTTTTGTTAAATCAGCTCATTTTTTAACCAATAGGCCGAAATCGGCA
AAATCCCTTATAAATCAAAAGAATAGACCGAGATAGGGT
[37 nt withheld, positions 6650-6686]
AAAGAACGTGGACTCCAACGTCAAAGG
[141 nt withheld, positions 6714-6854]
G
[125 nt withheld, positions 6856-6980]
AAAGGATCTAGGTGAAGATCCTTTTTGATAATCTCATGACCAAAATCCCTTAACGTGAGTTTTCGTTCCA
CTGAGCGTCAGACCCCGTAGAAAAGATCAAAGGATCTTCTTGAGATCCTTTTTTTCTGCGCGTAATCTGC
TGCTTGCAAACAAAAAAACCACCGCTACCAGCGGTGGTTTGTTTGCCGGATCAAGAGCTACCAACTCTTT
TTCCGAAGGTAACTGGCTTCAGCAGAGCGCAGATACCAAATACTGTCCTTCTAGTGTAGCCGTAGTTAGG
CCACCACTTCAAGAACTCTGTAGCACCGCCTACATACCTCGCTCTGCTAATCCTGTTACCAGTGGCTGCT
GCCAGTGGCGATAAGTCGTGTCTTACCGGGTTGGACTCAAGACGATAGTTACCGGATAAGGCGCAGCGGT
CGGGCTGAACGGGGGGTTCGTGCACACAGCCCAGCTTGGAGCGAACGACCTACACCGAACTGAGATACCT
ACAGCGTGAGCTATGAGAAAGCGCCACGCTTCCCGAAGGGAGAAAGGCGGACAGGTATCCGGTAAGCGGC
AGGGTCGGAACAGGAGAGCGCACGAGGGAGCTTCCAGGGGGAAACGCCTGGTATCTTTATAGTCCTGTCG
GGTTTCGCCACCTCTGACTTGAGCGTCGATTTTTGTGATGCTCGTCAGGGGGGCGGAGCCTATGGAAAAA
CGCCAGCAACGCGGCCTTTTTACGGTTCCTGGCCTTTTGCTGGCCTTTTGCTCACATGTTCTTTCCTGCG
TTATCCCCTGATTCTGTGGATAACCGTATTACCGCCTTTGAGTGAGCTGATACCGCTCGCCGCAGCCGAA
CGACCGAGCGCAGCGAGTCAGTGAGCGAGGAAGCGGAAGAGCGCCTGATGCGGTATTTTCTCCTTACGCA
TCTGTGCGGTATTTCACACCGCATATATGGTGCACTCTCAGTACAATCTGCTCTGATGCCGCATAGTTAA
GCCAGTATACACTCCGCTATCGCTACGTGACTGGGTCATGGCTGCGCCCCGACACCCGCCAACACCCGCT
GACGCGCCCTGACGGGCTTGTCTGCTCCCGGCATCCGCTTACAGACAAGCTGTGACCGTCTCCGGGAGCT
GCATGTGTCAGAGGTTTTCACCGTCATCACCGAAACGCGCGAGGCAGCTGCGGTAAAGCTCATCAGCGTG
GTCGTGCAGCGATTCACAGATGTCTGCCTGTTCATCCGCGTCCAGCTCGTTGAGTTTCTCCAGAAGCGTT
AATGTCTGGCTTCTGATAAAGCGGGCCATGTTAAGGGCGGTTTTTTCCTGTTTGGTCACTGATGCCTCCG
TGTAAGGGGGATTTCTGTTCATGGGGGTAATGATACCGATGAAACGAGAGAGGATGCTCACGATACGGGT
TACTGATGATGAACATGCCCGGTTACTGGAACGTTGTGAGGGTAAACAACTGGCGGTATGGATGCGGCGG
GACCAGAGAAAAATCACTCAGGGTCAATGCCAGCGCTTCGTTAATACAGATGTAGGTGTTCCACAGGGTA
GCCAGCAGCATCCTGCGATGCAGATCCGGAACATAATGGTGCAGGGCGCTGACTTCCGCGTTTCCAGACT
TTACGAAACACGGAAACCGAAGACCATTCATGTTGTTGCTCAGGTCGCAGACGTTTTGCAGCAGCAGTCG
CTTCACGTTCGCTCGCGTATCGGTGATTCATTCTGCTAACCAGTAAGGCAACCCCGCCAGCCTAGCCGGG
TCCTCAACGACAGGAGCACGATCATGCGCACCCGTGGCCAGGACCCAACGCTGCCCGAAATT
Features (pLannotate 1.2.2; 23 found; start..end, strand, type, name):
      3..80      +  promoter       lacIq promoter: lacI (mutant); In the lacIq allele, a single base change in the promoter boosts expression of the lacI gene about 10-fold.
     81..1163    +  CDS            lacI: lac repressor; lacI; The lac repressor binds to the lac operator to inhibit transcription in E. coli. This inhibition can be relieved by adding lactose or isopropyl-β-D-thiogalactopyranoside (IPTG).
   1176..1197    +  protein_bind   CAP binding site: CAP binding activates transcription in the presence of cAMP. E. coli catabolite activator protein
   1216..1233    +  promoter       tet promoter (fragment): E. coli promoter for tetracycline efflux protein gene
   1406..1434    +  promoter       tac promoter: strong E. coli promoter; hybrid between the trp and lac UV5 promoters
   1442..1458    +  protein_bind   lac operator: The lac repressor binds to the lac operator to inhibit transcription in E. coli. This inhibition can be relieved by adding lactose or isopropyl-β-D-thiogalactopyranoside (IPTG). lac repressor encoded by lacI
   1528..2628    +  CDS            MBP: maltose binding protein from E. coli; malE (mutated); This version of the gene does not encode a signal sequence, so MBP will remain in the cytosol.
   2677..2694    +  CDS            9xHis (fragment): 9xHis affinity tag
   2695..2711    +  CDS            TEV site (fragment): tobacco etch virus (TEV) protease recognition and cleavage site
   2725..4803    +  CDS            pgl-3: PGL3_CAEEL - Experimental evidence at protein level: Swiss-Prot protein existence level 1. Guanyl-specific endoribonuclease which cleaves the phosphodiester bond in single-stranded RNA between the 3'-guanylic residue and the 5'-OH residue of adjacent nucleotide, resulting in the formation of a corresponding 2',3'-cyclic phosphate intermediate (PubMed:26787882). P-granule component involved in germline development (PubMed:15238518, PubMed:19372764, PubMed:24746798). Together with the P-granule component pgl-1, is involved in the formation of P-granules (PubMed:21402787, PubMed:24746798, PubMed:
   4808..4832    -  protein_bind   attB2: mutant version of attB; recombination site for the Gateway® BP reaction BP Clonase™
   4848..4874    +  misc_feature   MCS (fragment): pUC18/19 multiple cloning site
   4882..5036    +  CDS            lacZα (fragment): LacZα fragment of β-galactosidase; lacZ fragment
   5129..5244    +  ncRNA          5S rRNA: Accession: RF00001 - 5S ribosomal RNA
   5248..5334    +  terminator     rrnB T1 terminator: Escherichia coli rrnB; transcription terminator T1 from the E. coli rrnB gene
   5426..5453    +  terminator     rrnB T2 terminator: transcription terminator T2 from the E. coli rrnB gene
   5472..5563    +  promoter       AmpR promoter: bla
   5564..6424    +  CDS            AmpR: β-lactamase; bla; confers resistance to ampicillin, carbenicillin, and related antibiotics
   6466..6979    -  rep_origin     M13 ori (sequence partly withheld): M13 bacteriophage origin of replication; arrow indicates direction of (+) strand synthesis
   7090..7678    +  rep_origin     ori: high-copy-number ColE1/pMB1/pBR322/pUC origin of replication
   7864..8006    -  misc_feature   bom: basis of mobility region from pBR322
   8108..8299    -  CDS            rop: Rop protein, which maintains plasmids at low copy number; rop
   8316..8696    +  CDS            YPB1_ECOLX: Protein predicted: Swiss-Prot protein existence level 4. From Escherichia coli.
