[The description below was written by a language model from this plasmid's Addgene catalogue record and pLannotate feature annotations shown in this document.]
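Description:
pAAP2 is an 8.8 kb bacterial expression plasmid built on the pMAL-c2X backbone for producing recombinant C. elegans PGL-3 in E. coli. It is maintained through a ColE1/pMB1-type origin and selected with ampicillin via the β-lactamase gene. The backbone also retains the pBR322 bom region and a rop gene, along with an M13 phage origin that permits single-stranded DNA production. The catalogue lists the plasmid as high copy, although the annotated rop gene is normally associated with reduced copy number.

Expression is driven by the strong hybrid tac promoter, which is controlled by an adjacent lac operator. The plasmid carries its own lacI gene under the lacIq promoter, so the repressor is abundant and transcription stays low until it is induced with IPTG. The open reading frame begins with maltose binding protein in the version that lacks a signal sequence, so the fusion remains cytosolic. MBP is followed by a polyhistidine tag, a TEV protease recognition site and then the pgl-3 coding sequence. An attB2 Gateway site lies just downstream of the insert and may reflect recombinational cloning, though the record gives the cloning method as unknown. Remnants of the polylinker and the lacZα fragment follow, and the rrnB T1 and T2 terminators end the transcript.

MBP and the His tag provide solubility and affinity handles for purification, and TEV cleavage then removes them to release PGL-3. PGL-3 is a P granule component involved in germline development, and the associated work concerns RNA and protein condensation in P granules.
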