Addgene plasmid #171208: pAAP2
Purpose: bacterial expression for purification of PGL-3, allowing cleavage for MBP tag using TEV protease
Depositing lab: Geraldine Seydoux. Depositing organization: Johns Hopkins University and School of Medicine. Publication: Coordination of RNA and protein condensation by the P granule protein MEG-3. Schmidt H, Putnam A, Rasoloson D, Seydoux G. bioRxiv 2020.10.15.340570 10.1101/2020.10.15.340570.
Backbone
  Vector backbone: pMAL-c2X
  Vector type: Bacterial Expression
Growth in bacteria
  Bacterial resistance: Ampicillin, 100 μg/mL
  Growth temperature: 37°C
  Growth strain: DH5alpha
  Copy number: High Copy
Gene/Insert
  Gene/Insert name: pgl-3
  Species: C. elegans (nematode)
  Entrez Gene: pgl-3 (a.k.a. CELE_C18G1.4)
  Tag / fusion protein: MBP::HIS::TEV cleavage site (N terminal on insert)
  Cloning method: Unknown
Terms and licenses: Academic/Nonprofit Terms; Industry Terms: Not Available to Industry
Depositor comments: Please visit https://www.biorxiv.org/content/10.1101/2020.10.15.340570v1 for bioRxiv preprint.
How to cite: pAAP2 was a gift from Geraldine Seydoux (Addgene plasmid # 171208 ; http://n2t.net/addgene:171208 ; RRID:Addgene_171208)
